Addgene plasmid #139621: RET_Y981F-SHC
Purpose: StrepIII-HA-tagged gene expression
Depositing lab: Markku Varjosalo. Depositing organization: University of Helsinki. Publication: PTPRA Phosphatase Regulates GDNF-Dependent RET Signaling and Inhibits the RET Mutant MEN2A Oncogenic Potential. Yadav L, Pietila E, Ohman T, Liu X, Mahato AK, Sidorova Y, Lehti K, Saarma M, Varjosalo M. iScience. 2020 Feb 21;23(2):100871. doi: 10.1016/j.isci.2020.100871. Epub 2020 Jan 31. PubMed 32062451.
Backbone
  Vector backbone: pcDNA5/FRT/TO
  Vector type: Mammalian Expression
  Selectable markers: Hygromycin
Growth in bacteria
  Bacterial resistance: Ampicillin, 100 μg/mL
  Growth temperature: 37°C
  Growth strain: DH5alpha
  Copy number: High Copy
Gene/Insert
  Gene/Insert name: RET_Y981F
  Species: H. sapiens (human)
  Mutation: Y981F
  Entrez Gene: RET (a.k.a. CDHF12, CDHR16, HSCR1, MEN2A, MEN2B, MTC1, PTC, RET-ELE1)
  Promoter: CMV
  Tag / fusion protein: StrepIII-HA (C terminal on backbone)
  Cloning method: Gateway Cloning
  Sequencing primers: 5′ CMV forward; 3′ BGH reverse
Terms and licenses: Academic/Nonprofit Terms; Industry Terms: Not Available to Industry
How to cite: RET_Y981F-SHC was a gift from Markku Varjosalo (Addgene plasmid # 139621 ; http://n2t.net/addgene:139621 ; RRID:Addgene_139621)
