[The description below was written by a language model from this plasmid's Addgene catalogue record and pLannotate feature annotations shown in this document.]
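Description:
RET_Y981F-SHC is a mammalian expression plasmid of about 8.6 kb, built on the pcDNA5/FRT/TO backbone. It carries the human receptor tyrosine kinase RET with a tyrosine-to-phenylalanine substitution at residue 981. The RET open reading frame was introduced by Gateway cloning and sits between attB1 and attB2 recombination sites. It lies downstream of the CMV immediate-early enhancer and promoter and is terminated by the bovine growth hormone polyadenylation signal. Short tet operator-like matches annotated just after the CMV promoter are consistent with the tetracycline-regulated "TO" design of this backbone, in which expression is repressed in cells producing Tet repressor and induced by tetracycline or doxycycline. The catalogue lists a backbone-encoded C-terminal StrepIII-HA tag. The feature table does not annotate the tag, but an unannotated stretch between attB2 and the poly(A) signal could accommodate it.

In bacteria, the plasmid is maintained through a high-copy ColE1/pUC-type origin and selected with ampicillin via the β-lactamase gene. For mammalian cells, an FRT site lies immediately upstream of a hygromycin resistance coding sequence with an SV40 poly(A) signal. In this arrangement, Flp-mediated recombination into a genomic FRT landing site usually places the marker behind a resident promoter, so hygromycin selects isogenic, single-copy stable lines. The remaining annotated fragments (f1 ori, ble, lacI, lac promoter region) appear to be backbone remnants.

The recorded purpose is expression of a StrepIII-HA-tagged gene, which suits affinity purification and HA detection of RET and its associated proteins. The associated publication concerns regulation of GDNF-dependent RET signalling by the phosphatase PTPRA. The Y981F change removes a phosphorylatable tyrosine, although the record does not state its specific experimental role.
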