Features (pLannotate 1.2.2; 23 found; start..end, strand, type, name):
      1..380     +  enhancer       CMV enhancer: human cytomegalovirus immediate early enhancer
    381..584     +  promoter       CMV promoter: human cytomegalovirus (CMV) immediate early promoter
    586..605     +  promoter       PLtetO-1 promoter (fragment): modified phage lambda PL promoter with tet operator sites (Lutz and Bujard, 1997)
    607..626     +  promoter       PLtetO-1 promoter (fragment): modified phage lambda PL promoter with tet operator sites (Lutz and Bujard, 1997)
    634..667     +  promoter       TRE3GV promoter (fragment): 3rd-generation Tet-responsive promoter that can be activated by binding of Tet-On® 3G, optimized for retroviral and lentiviral vectors
    803..820     +  protein_bind   attB1 (fragment): mutant version of attB; core recombination site for the Gateway® BP reaction BP Clonase™
    829..4017    +  CDS            RET: RET_HUMAN - Also known as CDHF12, CDHR16, PTC, RET51. Experimental evidence at protein level: Swiss-Prot protein existence level 1. Receptor tyrosine-protein kinase involved in numerous cellular mechanisms including cell proliferation, neuronal navigation, cell migration, and cell differentiation upon binding with glial cell derived neurotrophic factor family ligands. Phosphorylates PTK2/FAK1. Regulates both cell death/survival balance and positional information. Required for the molecular mechanisms orchestration during intestine organogenesis; involved in the development of enteric nervous s
   4044..4067    -  protein_bind   attB2: mutant version of attB; recombination site for the Gateway® BP reaction BP Clonase™
   4304..4528    +  polyA_signal   bGH poly(A) signal: bovine growth hormone polyadenylation signal
   4532..4553    +  promoter       SV40 promoter (fragment): SV40 enhancer and early promoter
   4574..4807    +  rep_origin     f1 ori (fragment) (sequence partly withheld): f1 bacteriophage origin of replication; arrow indicates direction of (+) strand synthesis
   4812..4859    +  protein_bind   FRT: FLP-mediated recombination occurs in the 8-bp core sequence TCTAGAAA (Turan and Bode, 2011). FLP recombinase from the Saccharomyces cerevisiae 2μ plasmid
   4867..5889    +  CDS            HygR: aminoglycoside phosphotransferase from E. coli; aph(4)-Ia; confers resistance to hygromycin
   5899..6024    +  CDS            ble (fragment): BLE_KLEPN - Experimental evidence at protein level: Swiss-Prot protein existence level 1. Binding protein with a strong affinity to the bleomycin family of antibiotics. Binds to CL990; an antimitotic-antibiotic compound. From Klebsiella pneumoniae.
   6019..6140    +  polyA_signal   SV40 poly(A) signal: SV40 polyadenylation signal
   6213..6229    -  protein_bind   lac operator: The lac repressor binds to the lac operator to inhibit transcription in E. coli. This inhibition can be relieved by adding lactose or isopropyl-β-D-thiogalactopyranoside (IPTG). lac repressor encoded by lacI
   6237..6267    -  promoter       lac promoter: promoter for the E. coli lac operon
   6282..6303    -  protein_bind   CAP binding site: CAP binding activates transcription in the presence of cAMP. E. coli catabolite activator protein
   6316..6408    -  CDS            lacI (fragment): lac repressor; lacI; The lac repressor binds to the lac operator to inhibit transcription in E. coli. This inhibition can be relieved by adding lactose or isopropyl-β-D-thiogalactopyranoside (IPTG).
   6591..7179    -  rep_origin     ori: high-copy-number ColE1/pMB1/pBR322/pUC origin of replication
   7350..8210    -  CDS            AmpR: β-lactamase; bla; confers resistance to ampicillin, carbenicillin, and related antibiotics
   8211..8315    -  promoter       AmpR promoter: bla
   8374..8426    -  misc_feature   bom (fragment): basis of mobility region from pBR322
>Addgene plasmid #139621 | RET_Y981F-SHC | addgene full sequence | sequence record 275774 | Addgene NGS Result
GACATTGATTATTGACTAGTTATTAATAGTAATCAATTACGGGGTCATTAGTTCATAGCCCATATATGGA
GTTCCGCGTTACATAACTTACGGTAAATGGCCCGCCTGGCTGACCGCCCAACGACCCCCGCCCATTGACG
TCAATAATGACGTATGTTCCCATAGTAACGCCAATAGGGACTTTCCATTGACGTCAATGGGTGGAGTATT
TACGGTAAACTGCCCACTTGGCAGTACATCAAGTGTATCATATGCCAAGTACGCCCCCTATTGACGTCAA
TGACGGTAAATGGCCCGCCTGGCATTATGCCCAGTACATGACCTTATGGGACTTTCCTACTTGGCAGTAC
ATCTACGTATTAGTCATCGCTATTACCATGGTGATGCGGTTTTGGCAGTACATCAATGGGCGTGGATAGC
GGTTTGACTCACGGGGATTTCCAAGTCTCCACCCCATTGACGTCAATGGGAGTTTGTTTTGGCACCAAAA
TCAACGGGACTTTCCAAAATGTCGTAACAACTCCGCCCCATTGACGCAAATGGGCGGTAGGCGTGTACGG
TGGGAGGTCTATATAAGCAGAGCTCTCCCTATCAGTGATAGAGATCTCCCTATCAGTGATAGAGATCGTC
GACGAGCTCGTTTAGTGAACCGTCAGATCGCCTGGAGACGCCATCCACGCTGTTTTGACCTCCATAGAAG
ACACCGGGACCGATCCAGCCTCCGGACTCTAGCGTTTAAACTTAAGCTTGGTACCGAGCTCGGATCCACT
AGTCCAGTGTGGTGGAATTCTGCAGATATCAACAAGTTTGTACAAAAAAGTTGGCACCATGGCGAAGGCG
ACGTCCGGTGCCGCGGGGCTGCGTCTGCTGTTGCTGCTGCTGCTGCCGCTGCTAGGCAAAGTGGCATTGG
GCCTCTACTTCTCGAGGGATGCTTACTGGGAGAAGCTGTATGTGGACCAGGCGGCCGGCACGCCCTTGCT
GTACGTCCATGCCCTGCGGGACGCCCCTGAGGAGGTGCCCAGCTTCCGCCTGGGCCAGCATCTCTACGGC
ACGTACCGCACACGGCTGCATGAGAACAACTGGATCTGCATCCAGGAGGACACCGGCCTCCTCTACCTTA
ACCGGAGCCTGGACCATAGCTCCTGGGAGAAGCTCAGTGTCCGCAACCGCGGCTTTCCCCTGCTCACCGT
CTACCTCAAGGTCTTCCTGTCACCCACATCCCTTCGTGAGGGCGAGTGCCAGTGGCCAGGCTGTGCCCGC
GTATACTTCTCCTTCTTCAACACCTCCTTTCCAGCCTGCAGCTCCCTCAAGCCCCGGGAGCTCTGCTTCC
CAGAGACAAGGCCCTCCTTCCGCATTCGGGAGAACCGACCCCCAGGCACCTTCCACCAGTTCCGCCTGCT
GCCTGTGCAGTTCTTGTGCCCCAACATCAGCGTGGCCTACAGGCTCCTGGAGGGTGAGGGTCTGCCCTTC
CGCTGCGCCCCGGACAGCCTGGAGGTGAGCACGCGCTGGGCCCTGGACCGCGAGCAGCGGGAGAAGTACG
AGCTGGTGGCCGTGTGCACCGTGCACGCCGGCGCGCGCGAGGAGGTGGTGATGGTGCCCTTCCCGGTGAC
CGTGTACGACGAGGACGACTCGGCGCCCACCTTCCCCGCGGGCGTCGACACCGCCAGCGCCGTGGTGGAG
TTCAAGCGGAAGGAGGACACCGTGGTGGCCACGCTGCGTGTCTTCGATGCAGACGTGGTACCTGCATCAG
GGGAGCTGGTGAGGCGGTACACAAGCACGCTGCTCCCCGGGGACACCTGGGCCCAGCAGACCTTCCGGGT
GGAACACTGGCCCAACGAGACCTCGGTCCAGGCCAACGGCAGCTTCGTGCGGGCGACCGTACATGACTAT
AGGCTGGTTCTCAACCGGAACCTCTCCATCTCGGAGAACCGCACCATGCAGCTGGCGGTGCTGGTCAATG
ACTCAGACTTCCAGGGCCCAGGAGCGGGCGTCCTCTTGCTCCACTTCAACGTGTCGGTGCTGCCGGTCAG
CCTGCACCTGCCCAGTACCTACTCCCTCTCCGTGAGCAGGAGGGCTCGCCGATTTGCCCAGATCGGGAAA
GTCTGTGTGGAAAACTGCCAGGCATTCAGTGGCATCAACGTCCAGTACAAGCTGCATTCCTCTGGTGCCA
ACTGCAGCACGCTAGGGGTGGTCACCTCAGCCGAGGACACCTCGGGGATCCTGTTTGTGAATGACACCAA
GGCCCTGCGGCGGCCCAAGTGTGCCGAACTTCACTACATGGTGGTGGCCACCGACCAGCAGACCTCTAGG
CAGGCCCAGGCCCAGCTGCTTGTAACAGTGGAGGGGTCATATGTGGCCGAGGAGGCGGGCTGCCCCCTGT
CCTGTGCAGTCAGCAAGAGACGGCTGGAGTGTGAGGAGTGTGGCGGCCTGGGCTCCCCAACAGGCAGGTG
TGAGTGGAGGCAAGGAGATGGCAAAGGGATCACCAGGAACTTCTCCACCTGCTCTCCCAGCACCAAGACC
TGCCCCGACGGCCACTGCGATGTTGTGGAGACCCAAGACATCAACATTTGCCCTCAGGACTGCCTCCGGG
GCAGCATTGTTGGGGGACACGAGCCTGGGGAGCCCCGGGGGATTAAAGCTGGCTATGGCACCTGCAACTG
CTTCCCTGAGGAGGAGAAGTGCTTCTGCGAGCCCGAAGACATCCAGGATCCACTGTGCGACGAGCTGTGC
CGCACGGTGATCGCAGCCGCTGTCCTCTTCTCCTTCATCGTCTCGGTGCTGCTGTCTGCCTTCTGCATCC
ACTGCTACCACAAGTTTGCCCACAAGCCACCCATCTCCTCAGCTGAGATGACCTTCCGGAGGCCCGCCCA
GGCCTTCCCGGTCAGCTACTCCTCTTCCAGTGCCCGCCGGCCCTCGCTGGACTCCATGGAGAACCAGGTC
TCCGTGGATGCCTTCAAGATCCTGGAGGATCCAAAGTGGGAATTCCCTCGGAAGAACTTGGTTCTTGGAA
AAACTCTAGGAGAAGGCGAATTTGGAAAAGTGGTCAAGGCAACGGCCTTCCATCTGAAAGGCAGAGCAGG
GTACACCACGGTGGCCGTGAAGATGCTGAAAGAGAACGCCTCCCCGAGTGAGCTTCGAGACCTGCTGTCA
GAGTTCAACGTCCTGAAGCAGGTCAACCACCCACATGTCATCAAATTGTATGGGGCCTGCAGCCAGGATG
GCCCGCTCCTCCTCATCGTGGAGTACGCCAAATACGGCTCCCTGCGGGGCTTCCTCCGCGAGAGCCGCAA
AGTGGGGCCTGGCTACCTGGGCAGTGGAGGCAGCCGCAACTCCAGCTCCCTGGACCACCCGGATGAGCGG
GCCCTCACCATGGGCGACCTCATCTCATTTGCCTGGCAGATCTCACAGGGGATGCAGTATCTGGCCGAGA
TGAAGCTCGTTCATCGGGACTTGGCAGCCAGAAACATCCTGGTAGCTGAGGGGCGGAAGATGAAGATTTC
GGATTTCGGCTTGTCCCGAGATGTTTATGAAGAGGATTCGTACGTGAAGAGGAGCCAGGGTCGGATTCCA
GTTAAATGGATGGCAATTGAATCCCTTTTTGATCATATCTACACCACGCAAAGTGATGTATGGTCTTTTG
GTGTCCTGCTGTGGGAGATCGTGACCCTAGGGGGAAACCCCTATCCTGGGATTCCTCCTGAGCGGCTCTT
CAACCTTCTGAAGACCGGCCACCGGATGGAGAGGCCAGACAACTGCAGCGAGGAGATGTTCTGCCTGATG
CTGCAATGCTGGAAGCAGGAGCCGGACAAAAGGCCGGTGTTTGCGGACATCAGCAAAGACCTGGAGAAGA
TGATGGTTAAGAGGAGAGACTACTTGGACCTTGCGGCGTCCACTCCATCTGACTCCCTGATTTATGACGA
CGGCCTCTCAGAGGAGGAGACACCGCTGGTGGACTGTAATAATGCCCCCCTCCCTCGAGCCCTCCCTTCC
ACATGGATTGAAAACAAACTCTATGGTAGAATTTCCCATGCATTTACTAGATTCCCAACTTTCTTGTACA
AAGTGGTTGATATCAAGGCCGCCGACATCACCAGCCTGTACAAGAAAGTGGGGTGGAGCCATCCCCAGTT
CGAGAAGGGCGGAGGATCTGGCGGCGGAAGCGGCGGAGGAAGCTGGTCCCACCCTCAGTTTGAGAAAGGC
ACCGAGCTGGGCAGCACCATGGCCAGCTACCCCTACGACGTGCCCGACTACGCCTGATGACTCGAGTCTA
GAGGGCCCGTTTAAACCCGCTGATCAGCCTCGACTGTGCCTTCTAGTTGCCAGCCATCTGTTGTTTGCCC
CTCCCCCGTGCCTTCCTTGACCCTGGAAGGTGCCACTCCCACTGTCCTTTCCTAATAAAATGAGGAAATT
GCATCGCATTGTCTGAGTAGGTGTCATTCTATTCTGGGGGGTGGGGTGGGGCAGGACAGCAAGGGGGAGG
ATTGGGAAGACAATAGCAGGCATGCTGGGGATGCGGTGGGCTCTATGGCTTCTGAGGCGGAAAGAACCAG
CTGGGGCTCTAGGGGGTATCCCC
[124 nt withheld, positions 4574-4697]
C
[91 nt withheld, positions 4699-4789]
AGGGTGATGGTTCACGTACCTAGAAGTTCCTATTCCGAAGTTCCTATTCTCTAGAAAGTATAGGAACTTC
CTTGGCCAAAAAGCCTGAACTCACCGCGACGTCTGTCGAGAAGTTTCTGATCGAAAAGTTCGACAGCGTC
TCCGACCTGATGCAGCTCTCGGAGGGCGAAGAATCTCGTGCTTTCAGCTTCGATGTAGGAGGGCGTGGAT
ATGTCCTGCGGGTAAATAGCTGCGCCGATGGTTTCTACAAAGATCGTTATGTTTATCGGCACTTTGCATC
GGCCGCGCTCCCGATTCCGGAAGTGCTTGACATTGGGGAATTCAGCGAGAGCCTGACCTATTGCATCTCC
CGCCGTGCACAGGGTGTCACGTTGCAAGACCTGCCTGAAACCGAACTGCCCGCTGTTCTGCAGCCGGTCG
CGGAGGCCATGGATGCGATCGCTGCGGCCGATCTTAGCCAGACGAGCGGGTTCGGCCCATTCGGACCGCA
AGGAATCGGTCAATACACTACATGGCGTGATTTCATATGCGCGATTGCTGATCCCCATGTGTATCACTGG
CAAACTGTGATGGACGACACCGTCAGTGCGTCCGTCGCGCAGGCTCTCGATGAGCTGATGCTTTGGGCCG
AGGACTGCCCCGAAGTCCGGCACCTCGTGCACGCGGATTTCGGCTCCAACAATGTCCTGACGGACAATGG
CCGCATAACAGCGGTCATTGACTGGAGCGAGGCGATGTTCGGGGATTCCCAATACGAGGTCGCCAACATC
TTCTTCTGGAGGCCGTGGTTGGCTTGTATGGAGCAGCAGACGCGCTACTTCGAGCGGAGGCATCCGGAGC
TTGCAGGATCGCCGCGGCTCCGGGCGTATATGCTCCGCATTGGTCTTGACCAACTCTATCAGAGCTTGGT
TGACGGCAATTTCGATGATGCAGCTTGGGCGCAGGGTCGATGCGACGCAATCGTCCGATCCGGAGCCGGG
ACTGTCGGGCGTACACAAATCGCCCGCAGAAGCGCGGCCGTCTGGACCGATGGCTGTGTAGAAGTACTCG
CCGATAGTGGAAACCGACGCCCCAGCACTCGTCCGAGGGCAAAGGAATAGCACGTACTACGAGATTTCGA
TTCCACCGCCGCCTTCTATGAAAGGTTGGGCTTCGGAATCGTTTTCCGGGACGCCGGCTGGATGATCCTC
CAGCGCGGGGATCTCATGCTGGAGTTCTTCGCCCACCCCAACTTGTTTATTGCAGCTTATAATGGTTACA
AATAAAGCAATAGCATCACAAATTTCACAAATAAAGCATTTTTTTCACTGCATTCTAGTTGTGGTTTGTC
CAAACTCATCAATGTATCTTATCATGTCTGTATACCGTCGACCTCTAGCTAGAGCTTGGCGTAATCATGG
TCATAGCTGTTTCCTGTGTGAAATTGTTATCCGCTCACAATTCCACACAACATACGAGCCGGAAGCATAA
AGTGTAAAGCCTGGGGTGCCTAATGAGTGAGCTAACTCACATTAATTGCGTTGCGCTCACTGCCCGCTTT
CCAGTCGGGAAACCTGTCGTGCCAGCTGCATTAATGAATCGGCCAACGCGCGGGGAGAGGCGGTTTGCGT
ATTGGGCGCTCTTCCGCTTCCTCGCTCACTGACTCGCTGCGCTCGGTCGTTCGGCTGCGGCGAGCGGTAT
CAGCTCACTCAAAGGCGGTAATACGGTTATCCACAGAATCAGGGGATAACGCAGGAAAGAACATGTGAGC
AAAAGGCCAGCAAAAGGCCAGGAACCGTAAAAAGGCCGCGTTGCTGGCGTTTTTCCATAGGCTCCGCCCC
CCTGACGAGCATCACAAAAATCGACGCTCAAGTCAGAGGTGGCGAAACCCGACAGGACTATAAAGATACC
AGGCGTTTCCCCCTGGAAGCTCCCTCGTGCGCTCTCCTGTTCCGACCCTGCCGCTTACCGGATACCTGTC
CGCCTTTCTCCCTTCGGGAAGCGTGGCGCTTTCTCATAGCTCACGCTGTAGGTATCTCAGTTCGGTGTAG
GTCGTTCGCTCCAAGCTGGGCTGTGTGCACGAACCCCCCGTTCAGCCCGACCGCTGCGCCTTATCCGGTA
ACTATCGTCTTGAGTCCAACCCGGTAAGACACGACTTATCGCCACTGGCAGCAGCCACTGGTAACAGGAT
TAGCAGAGCGAGGTATGTAGGCGGTGCTACAGAGTTCTTGAAGTGGTGGCCTAACTACGGCTACACTAGA
AGAACAGTATTTGGTATCTGCGCTCTGCTGAAGCCAGTTACCTTCGGAAAAAGAGTTGGTAGCTCTTGAT
CCGGCAAACAAACCACCGCTGGTAGCGGTGGTTTTTTTGTTTGCAAGCAGCAGATTACGCGCAGAAAAAA
AGGATCTCAAGAAGATCCTTTGATCTTTTCTACGGGGTCTGACGCTCAGTGGAACGAAAACTCACGTTAA
GGGATTTTGGTCATGAGATTATCAAAAAGGATCTTCACCTAGATCCTTTTAAATTAAAAATGAAGTTTTA
AATCAATCTAAAGTATATATGAGTAAACTTGGTCTGACAGTTACCAATGCTTAATCAGTGAGGCACCTAT
CTCAGCGATCTGTCTATTTCGTTCATCCATAGTTGCCTGACTCCCCGTCGTGTAGATAACTACGATACGG
GAGGGCTTACCATCTGGCCCCAGTGCTGCAATGATACCGCGAGACCCACGCTCACCGGCTCCAGATTTAT
CAGCAATAAACCAGCCAGCCGGAAGGGCCGAGCGCAGAAGTGGTCCTGCAACTTTATCCGCCTCCATCCA
GTCTATTAATTGTTGCCGGGAAGCTAGAGTAAGTAGTTCGCCAGTTAATAGTTTGCGCAACGTTGTTGCC
ATTGCTACAGGCATCGTGGTGTCACGCTCGTCGTTTGGTATGGCTTCATTCAGCTCCGGTTCCCAACGAT
CAAGGCGAGTTACATGATCCCCCATGTTGTGCAAAAAAGCGGTTAGCTCCTTCGGTCCTCCGATCGTTGT
CAGAAGTAAGTTGGCCGCAGTGTTATCACTCATGGTTATGGCAGCACTGCATAATTCTCTTACTGTCATG
CCATCCGTAAGATGCTTTTCTGTGACTGGTGAGTACTCAACCAAGTCATTCTGAGAATAGTGTATGCGGC
GACCGAGTTGCTCTTGCCCGGCGTCAATACGGGATAATACCGCGCCACATAGCAGAACTTTAAAAGTGCT
CATCATTGGAAAACGTTCTTCGGGGCGAAAACTCTCAAGGATCTTACCGCTGTTGAGATCCAGTTCGATG
TAACCCACTCGTGCACCCAACTGATCTTCAGCATCTTTTACTTTCACCAGCGTTTCTGGGTGAGCAAAAA
CAGGAAGGCAAAATGCCGCAAAAAAGGGAATAAGGGCGACACGGAAATGTTGAATACTCATACTCTTCCT
TTTTCAATATTATTGAAGCATTTATCAGGGTTATTGTCTCATGAGCGGATACATATTTGAATGTATTTAG
AAAAATAAACAAATAGGGGTTCCGCGCACATTTCCCCGAAAAGTGCCACCTGACGTCGACGGATCGGGAG
ATCTCCCGATCCCCTATGGTGCACTCTCAGTACAATCTGCTCTGATGCCGCATAGTTAAGCCAGTATCTG
CTCCCTGCTTGTGTGTTGGAGGTCGCTGAGTAGTGCGCGAGCAAAATTTAAGCTACAACAAGGCAAGGCT
TGACCGACAATTGCATGAAGAATCTGCTTAGGGTTAGGCGTTTTGCGCTGCTTCGCGATGTACGGGCCAG
ATATACGCGTT
